>Addgene plasmid #223854 | pD(P+T)_T7 | addgene full sequence | sequence record 445946 | Addgene NGS Result
GAGACCCACTGCTTGAGCCTAGAAGATCCGGCTGCTAACAAAGCCCGAAAGGAAGCTGAGTTGGCTGCTG
TCACCGCTGAGCAATAACTATCATAACCCCTAGGTGCCATTTCATTACCTCTTTCTCCGCACCCGACATA
GATCTGGGCCAACTTTTGGCGAAAATGAGACGTTGATCGGCACGTAAGAGGGTCCAACTTTCACCATAAT
GAAATAAGATCACTACCGGGCGTATTTTTTGAGTTATCGAGATTTTCAGGAGCTAAGGAAGCTAAAATGG
AGAAAAAAATCACTGGATATACCACCGTTGATATATCCCAATGGCATCGTAAAGAACATTTTGAGGCATT
TCAGTCAGTTGCTCAATGTACCTATAACCAGACCGTTCAGCTGGATATTACGGCCTTTTTAAAGACCGTA
AAGAAAAATAAGCACAAGTTTTATCCGGCCTTTATTCACATTCTTGCCCGCCTGATGAATGCTCATCCGG
AATTCCGTATGGCAATGAAAGACGGTGAGCTGGTGATATGGGATAGTGTTCACCCTTGTTACACCGTTTT
CCATGAGCAAACTGAAACGTTTTCATCGCTCTGGAGTGAATACCACGACGATTTCCGGCAGTTTCTACAC
ATATATTCGCAAGATGTGGCGTGTTACGGTGAAAACCTGGCCTATTTCCCTAAAGGGTTTATTGAGAATA
TGTTTTTCGTCTCAGCCAATCCCTGGGTGAGTTTCACCAGTTTTGATTTAAACGTGGCCAATATGGACAA
CTTCTTCGCCCCCGTTTTCACCATGGGCAAATATTATACGCAAGGCGACAAGGTGCTGATGCCGCTGGCG
ATTCAGGTTCATCATGCCGTTTGTGATGGCTTCCATGTCGGCAGAATGCTTAATGAATTACAACAGTACT
GCGATGAGTGGCAGGGTGGGGCGTAATTTTTTTAAGGCAGTTATTGGTGCCCTTAAACGCCTGGTTGCTA
CGCCTGAATAAGTGATAATAAGCGGATGAATGGCAGAAATTCGAAAGCAAATTCGACCCGGTCGTCGGTT
CAGGGCAGGGTCGTTAAATAGCCGCTTATGTCTATTGCTGGTTTACCGGTTTATTGACTACCGGAAGCAG
TGTGACCGTGTGCTTCTCAAATGCCTGAGGCCAGTTTGCTCAGGCTCTCCCCGTGGAGGTAATAATTGAC
GATATGATCATTTATTCTGCCTCCCAGCTGACATTCATCCGGGGTCAGCACCGTTTCTGCGGACTGGCTT
TCTACGTGTTCCGCTTCCTTTAGCAGCCCTTGCGCCCTGAGTGCTTGCGGCAGCGTGAAGCTAATTCCCA
TGTCAGCCGTTAAGTGTTCCTGTGTCACTCAAAATTGCTTTGAGAGGCTCTAAGGGCTTCTCAGTGCGTT
ACATCCCTGGCTTGTTGTCCACAACCGTTAAACCTTAAAAGCTTTAAAAGCCTTATATATTCTTTTTTTT
CTTATAAAACTTAAAACCTTAGAGGCTATTTAAGTTGCTGATTTATATTAATTTTATTGTTCAAACATGA
GAGCTTAGTACGTGAAACATGAGAGCTTAGTACGTTAGCCATGAGAGCTTAGTACGTTAGCCATGAGGGT
TTAGTTCGTTAAACATGAGAGCTTAGTACGTTAAACATGAGAGCTTAGTACGTGAAACATGAGAGCTTAG
TACGTACTATCAACAGGTTGAACTGCTGATCAACAGATCCTCTACGCGGCCGCGGTACCATAACTTCGTA
TAGCATACATTATACGAAGTTATCTGCCAGGCACATGGGTTTTACTAGTATCGATTCGCGACCTACTCCG
GAATATTAGGTCTCAGCGATAATACGACTCACTATAGGGGAATTGTGAGCGGATAACAATTCCCCTCTAG
AAATAATTTTGTTTAACTTTAAGAAGGAGATATAACCATGGAGACCATACGTGCAACTGGTCTCCGGATA
ACTAGCATAACCCCTTGGGGCCTCTAAACGGGTCTTGAGGGGTTTTTTGGTACGG
Features (pLannotate 1.2.2; 10 found; start..end, strand, type, name):
     31..80      +  CDS            SET1 (fragment): solubility-enhancement tag derived from T7 phage gene 10B
    174..276     +  promoter       cat promoter: promoter of the E. coli cat gene encoding chloramphenicol acetyltransferase
    277..933     +  CDS            cat: CAT_ECOLX - Experimental evidence at protein level: Swiss-Prot protein existence level 1. This enzyme is an effector of chloramphenicol resistance in bacteria. From Escherichia coli. This protein is used as a marker in many commonly used cloning vectors, such as pACYC184.
   1209..1322    -  CDS            tnpA (fragment): TN5P_ECOLX - Also known as tnp. Experimental evidence at protein level: Swiss-Prot protein existence level 1. Mediates transposition of transposon Tn5 by a 'cut and paste' mechanism. First, the monomeric transposase binds the 19 bp inverted DNA repeats flanking the transposon. Then, dimerization of the DNA- bound transposase creates a synaptic DNA complex. After nicking of the first DNA strand, excision of the transposon proceeds through a series of intermediates. The transposase then mediates the insertion of the transposon at a new site by strand transfer. The activity of the wild- type tran
   1331..1687    -  rep_origin     R6K γ ori: γ replication origin from E. coli plasmid R6K; requires the R6K initiator protein pi for replication
   1740..1773    +  protein_bind   loxP: Cre-mediated recombination occurs in the 8-bp core sequence (GCATACAT). Cre recombinase
   1840..1858    +  promoter       T7 promoter: promoter for bacteriophage T7 RNA polymerase
   1859..1883    +  protein_bind   lac operator: The lac repressor binds to the lac operator to inhibit transcription in E. coli. This inhibition can be relieved by adding lactose or isopropyl-β-D-thiogalactopyranoside (IPTG). lac repressor encoded by lacI
   1898..1920    +  RBS            RBS: efficient ribosome binding site from bacteriophage T7 gene 10 (Olins and Rangwala, 1989)
   1962..2009    +  terminator     T7 terminator: transcription terminator for bacteriophage T7 RNA polymerase
