[The description below was written by a language model from this plasmid's Addgene catalogue record and pLannotate feature annotations shown in this document.]
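Description:
pD(P+T)_T7 is a small (about 2 kb) Golden Gate donor plasmid from the 4G-cloning system, a modular assembly scheme for building expression constructs for multisubunit protein complexes in different hosts. It is built on the pD backbone and supplies the bacterial promoter and terminator module without adding any affinity or fusion tag to the expressed protein. The plasmid replicates from the R6K γ origin, which depends on the pi initiator protein supplied in trans. It therefore has to be maintained in a pir-expressing E. coli strain, and the recorded pir-116 host gives high copy number. This conditional origin also means the donor cannot persist in ordinary cloning strains after an assembly reaction. Selection is by chloramphenicol, through a cat gene driven by its native promoter.

The payload is a synthetic T7 expression unit: a T7 promoter followed directly by a lac operator, which makes transcription by T7 RNA polymerase repressible by LacI and inducible with IPTG. Next comes the efficient ribosome binding site from phage T7 gene 10, and a T7 terminator lies a short distance downstream. The short gap between the RBS and the terminator is presumably where a coding sequence is placed during assembly, although the record does not annotate the type IIS restriction sites or overhangs used. A single loxP site sits upstream of the promoter and could support Cre-mediated plasmid fusion, but the record does not state its purpose. The annotation software also reports short fragments matching a T7 gene 10-derived solubility tag and the Tn5 transposase. These are partial matches, probably backbone or terminator-flanking remnants rather than functional elements, consistent with the stated tag-free design.
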