Addgene plasmid #223854: pD(P+T)_T7
Purpose: 4G-cloning donor for bacterial promoter and terminator, no tag added
Depositing lab: Stephan Gruber. Depositing organization: Universite de Lausanne (UNIL). Publication: 4G cloning: rapid gene assembly for expression of multisubunit protein complexes in diverse hosts. Taschner M, Dickinson JB, Roisne-Hamelin F, Gruber S. Life Sci Alliance. 2024 Dec 2;8(1):e202402899. doi: 10.26508/lsa.202402899. Print 2025 Jan. PubMed 39622624.
Backbone
  Vector backbone: pD
  Vector type: Golden-Gate Donor
Growth in bacteria
  Bacterial resistance: Chloramphenicol, 25 μg/mL
  Growth temperature: 37°C
  Growth strain: Pir1 ; strain contains pir-116 mutation for plasmid maintenance at high copy
  Copy number: High Copy
Gene/Insert
  Gene/Insert name: T7 promoter and terminator
  Species: Synthetic
  Cloning method: Gibson Cloning
Terms and licenses: Academic/Nonprofit Terms; Industry Terms: Not Available to Industry
Depositor comments: Please visit https://doi.org/10.1101/2024.06.17.599261 for bioRxiv preprint.
How to cite: pD(P+T)_T7 was a gift from Stephan Gruber (Addgene plasmid # 223854 ; http://n2t.net/addgene:223854 ; RRID:Addgene_223854)
